>Addgene plasmid #184852 | pMA3442 | addgene full sequence | sequence record 363935 | Addgene NGS Result
CTGCAGCCTGAATATGGGCCAAACAGGATATCTGTGGTAAGCAGTTCCTGCCCCGGCTCAGGGCCAAGAA
CAGATGGAACAGCTGAATATGGGCCAAACAGGATATCTGTGGTAAGCAGTTCCTGCCCCGGCTCAGGGCC
AAGAACAGATGGTCCCCAGATGCGGTCCAGCCCTCAGCAGTTTCTAGAGAACCATCAGATGTTTCCAGGG
TGCCCCAAGGACCTGAAATGACCCTGTGCCTTATTTGAACTAACCAATCAGTTCGCTTCTCGCTTCTGTT
CGCGCGCTTCTGCTCCCCGAGCTCAATAAAAGAGCCCACAACCCCTCACTCGGGGCGCCAGTCCTCCGAT
TGACTGAGTCGCCCGGGTACCCGTGTATCCAATAAACCCTCTTGCAGTTGCATCCGACTTGTGGTCTCGC
TGTTCCTTGGGAGGGTCTCCTCTGAGTGATTGACTACCCGTCAGCGGGGGTCTTTCATTTGGGGGCTCGT
CCGGGATCGGGAGACCCCTGCCCAGGGACCACCGACCCACCACCGGGAGGCAAGCTGGCCAGCAACTTAT
CTGTGTCTGTCCGATTGTCTAGTGTCTATGACTGATTTTATGCGCCTGCGTCGGTACTAGTTAGCTAACT
AGCTCTGTATCTGGCGGACCCGTGGTGGAACTGACGAGTTCTGAACACCCGGCCGCAACCCTGGGAGACG
TCCCAGGGACTTTGGGGGCCGTTTTTGTGGCCCGACCTGAGGAAGGGAGTCGATGTGGAATCCGACCCCG
TCAGGATATGTGGTTCTGGTAGGAGACGAGAACCTAAAACAGTTCCCGCCTCCGTCTGAATTTTTGCTTT
CGGTTTGGAACCGAAGCCGCGCGTCTTGTCTGCTGCAGCGCTGCAGCATCGTTCTGTGTTGTCTCTGTCT
GACTGTGTTTCTGTATTTGTCTGAAAATTAGGGCCAGACTGTTACCACTCCCTTAAGTTTGACCTTAGGT
CACTGGAAAGATGTCGAGCGGATCGCTCACAACCAGTCGGTAGATGTCAAGAAGAGACGTTGGGTTACCT
TCTGCTCTGCAGAATGGCCAACCTTTAACGTCGGATGGCCGCGAGACGGCACCTTTAACCGAGACCTCAT
CACCCAGGTTAAGATCAAGGTCTTTTCACCTGGCCCGCATGGACACCCAGACCAGGTCCCCTACATCGTG
ACCTGGGAAGCCTTGGCTTTTGACCCCCCTCCCTGGGTCAAGCCCTTTGTACACCCTAAGCCTCCGCCTC
CTCTTCCTCCATCCGCCCCGTCTCTCCCCCTTGAACCTCCTCGTTCGACCCCGCCTCGATCCTCCCTTTA
TCCAGCCCTCACTCCTTCTCTAGGCGCCGGCCGGATCAATTCGCCAGCACAGTGGTCATCAAGCTTATCG
ATACCGTCGACCTCGAGGTCGACGGTATCGATAAGCTTGATAATTCGCCACCATGTCCAATTTACTGACC
GTACACCAAAATTTGCCTGCATTACCGGTCGATGCAACGAGTGATGAGGTTCGCAAGAACCTGATGGACA
TGTTCAGGGATCGCCAGGCGTTTTCTGAGCATACCTGGAAAATGCTTCTGTCCGTTTGCCGGTCGTGGGC
GGCATGGTGCAAGTTGAATAACCGGAAATGGTTTCCCGCAGAACCTGAAGATGTTCGCGATTATCTTCTA
TATCTTCAGGCGCGCGGTCTGGCAGTAAAAACTATCCAGCAACATTTGGGCCAGCTAAACATGCTTCATC
GTCGGTCCGGGCTGCCACGACCAAGTGACAGCAATGCTGTTTCACTGGTTATGCGGCGGATCCGAAAAGA
AAACGTTGATGCCGGCGAACGTGCAAAACAGGCTCTAGCGTTCGAACGCACTGATTTCGACCAGGTTCGT
TCACTCATGGAAAATAGCGATCGCTGCCAGGATATACGTAATCTGGCATTTCTGGGGATTGCTTATAACA
CCCTGTTACGTATAGCCGAAATTGCCAGGATCAGGGTTAAAGACATCTCACGTACTGACGGTGGGAGAAT
GTTAATCCATATTGGCAGAACGAAAACGCTGGTTAGCACCGCAGGTGTAGAGAAGGCACTTAGCCTGGGG
GTAACTAAACTGGTCGAGCGATGGATTTCCGTCTCTGGTGTAGCTGATGATCCGAATAACTACCTGTTTT
GCCGGGTCAGAAAAAATGGTGTTGCCGCGCCATCTGCCACCAGCCAGCTATCAACTCGCGCCCTGGAAGG
GATTTTTGAAGCAACTCATCGATTGATTTACGGCGCTAAGGATGACTCTGGTCAGAGATACCTGGCCTGG
TCTGGACACAGTGCCCGTGTCGGAGCCGCGCGGGATATGGCCCGCGCTGGAGTTTCAATACCGGAGATCA
TGCAAGCTGGTGGCTGGACCAATGTAAATATTGTCATGAACTATATCCGTAACCTGGATAGTGAAACAGG
GGCAATGGTGCGCCTGCTGGAAGATGGCGATGAGCAGAAACTCATCAGCGAGGAGGACCTGTGACTCGAA
TCGAATTCGATGACCCTGTGGAATGTGTGTCAGTTAGGGTGTGGAAAGTCCCCAGGCTCCCCAGCAGGCA
GAAGTATGCAAAGCATGCATCTCAATTAGTCAGCAACCAGGTGTGGAAAGTCCCCAGGCTCCCCAGCAGG
CAGAAGTATGCAAAGCATGCATCTCAATTAGTCAGCAACCATAGTCCCGCCCCTAACTCCGCCCATCCCG
CCCCTAACTCCGCCCAGTTCCGCCCATTCTCCGCCCCATGGCTGACTAATTTTTTTTATTTATGCAGAGG
CCGAGGCCGCCTCGGCCTCTGAGCTATTCCAGAAGTAGTGAGGAGGCTTTTTTGGAGGCCTAGGCTTTTG
CAAAAAGCTAGCTTACCATGACCGAGTACAAGCCCACGGTGCGCCTCGCCACCCGCGACGACGTCCCCAG
GGCCGTACGCACCCTCGCCGCCGCGTTCGCCGACTACCCCGCCACGCGCCACACCGTCGATCCGGACCGC
CACATCGAGCGGGTCACCGAGCTGCAAGAACTCTTCCTCACGCGCGTCGGGCTCGACATCGGCAAGGTGT
GGGTCGCGGACGACGGCGCCGCGGTGGCGGTCTGGACCACGCCGGAGAGCGTCGAAGCGGGGGCGGTGTT
CGCCGAGATCGGCCCGCGCATGGCCGAGTTGAGCGGTTCCCGGCTGGCCGCGCAGCAACAGATGGAAGGC
CTCCTGGCGCCGCACCGGCCCAAGGAGCCCGCGTGGTTCCTGGCCACCGTCGGCGTCTCGCCCGACCACC
AGGGCAAGGGTCTGGGCAGCGCCGTCGTGCTCCCCGGAGTGGAGGCGGCCGAGCGCGCCGGGGTGCCCGC
CTTCCTGGAGACCTCCGCGCCCCGCAACCTCCCCTTCTACGAGCGGCTCGGCTTCACCGTCACCGCCGAC
GTCGAGGTGCCCGAAGGACCGCGCACCTGGTGCATGACCCGCAAGCCCGGTGCCTGACGCCCGCCCCACG
ACCCGCAGCGCCCGACCGAAAGGAGCGCACGACCCCATGCATCGATAATCAACCTCTGGATTACAAAATT
TGTGAAAGATTGACTGGTATTCTTAACTATGTTGCTCCTTTTACGCTATGTGGATACGCTGCTTTAATGC
CTTTGTATCATGCTATTGCTTCCCGTATGGCTTTCATTTTCTCCTCCTTGTATAAATCCTGGTTGCTGTC
TCTTTATGAGGAGTTGTGGCCCGTTGTCAGGCAACGTGGCGTGGTGTGCACTGTGTTTGCTGACGCAACC
CCCACTGGTTGGGGCATTGCCACCACCTGTCAGCTCCTTTCCGGGACTTTCGCTTTCCCCCTCCCTATTG
CCACGGCGGAACTCATCGCCGCCTGCCTTGCCCGCTGCTGGACAGGGGCTCGGCTGTTGGGCACTGACAA
TTCCGTGGTGTTGTCGGGGAAATCATCGTCCTTTCCTTGGCTGCTCGCCTGTGTTGCCACCTGGATTCTG
CGCGGGACGTCCTTCTGCTACGTCCCTTCGGCCCTCAATCCAGCGGACCTTCCTTCCCGCGGCCTGCTGC
CGGCTCTGCGGCCTCTTCCGCGTCTTCGCCTTCGCCCTCAGACGAGTCGGATCTCCCTTTGGGCCGCCTC
CCCGCATCGATAAAATAAAAGATTTTATTTAGTCTCCAGAAAAAGGGGGGAATGAAAGACCCCACCTGTA
GGTTTGGCAAGCTAGCTTAAGTAACGCCATTTTGCAAGGCATGGAAAAATACATAACTGAGAATAGAGAA
GTTCAGATCAAGGTCAGGAACAGATGGAACAGCTGAATATGGGCCAAACAGGATATCTGTGGTAAGCAGT
TCCTGCCCCGGCTCAGGGCCAAGAACAGATGGAACAGCTGAATATGGGCCAAACAGGATATCTGTGGTAA
GCAGTTCCTGCCCCGGCTCAGGGCCAAGAACAGATGGTCCCCAGATGCGGTCCAGCCCTCAGCAGTTTCT
AGAGAACCATCAGATGTTTCCAGGGTGCCCCAAGGACCTGAAATGACCCTGTGCCTTATTTGAACTAACC
AATCAGTTCGCTTCTCGCTTCTGTTCGCGCGCTTCTGCTCCCCGAGCTCAATAAAAGAGCCCACAACCCC
TCACTCGGGGCGCCAGTCCTCCGATTGACTGAGTCGCCCGGGTACCCGTGTATCCAATAAACCCTCTTGC
AGTTGCATCCGACTTGTGGTCTCGCTGTTCCTTGGGAGGGTCTCCTCTGAGTGATTGWMTMCMMKWMASC
SKSKKKCWKTYRCATSCRRCWTGTGGTCTCGCTGTTCCTTGGGAGGGTCTCCTCTGAGTGATTGACTACC
CGTCAGCGGGGGTCTTTCACATGCAGCATGTATCAAAATTAATTTGGTTTTTTTTCTTAAGTATTTACAT
TAAATGGCCATAGTTGCATTAATGAATCGGCCAACGCGCGGGGAGAGGCGGTTTGCGTATTGGGCGCTCT
TCCGCTTCCTCGCTCACTGACTCGCTGCGCTCGGTCGTTCGGCTGCGGCGAGCGGTATCAGCTCACTCAA
AGGCGGTAATACGGTTATCCACAGAATCAGGGGATAACGCAGGAAAGAACATGTGAGCAAAAGGCCAGCA
AAAGGCCAGGAACCGTAAAAAGGCCGCGTTGCTGGCGTTTTTCCATAGGCTCCGCCCCCCTGACGAGCAT
CACAAAAATCGACGCTCAAGTCAGAGGTGGCGAAACCCGACAGGACTATAAAGATACCAGGCGTTTCCCC
CTGGAAGCTCCCTCGTGCGCTCTCCTGTTCCGACCCTGCCGCTTACCGGATACCTGTCCGCCTTTCTCCC
TTCGGGAAGCGTGGCGCTTTCTCATAGCTCACGCTGTAGGTATCTCAGTTCGGTGTAGGTCGTTCGCTCC
AAGCTGGGCTGTGTGCACGAACCCCCCGTTCAGCCCGACCGCTGCGCCTTATCCGGTAACTATCGTCTTG
AGTCCAACCCGGTAAGACACGACTTATCGCCACTGGCAGCAGCCACTGGTAACAGGATTAGCAGAGCGAG
GTATGTAGGCGGTGCTACAGAGTTCTTGAAGTGGTGGCCTAACTACGGCTACACTAGAAGAACAGTATTT
GGTATCTGCGCTCTGCTGAAGCCAGTTACCTTCGGAAAAAGAGTTGGTAGCTCTTGATCCGGCAAACAAA
CCACCGCTGGTAGCGGTGGTTTTTTTGTTTGCAAGCAGCAGATTACGCGCAGAAAAAAAGGATCTCAAGA
AGATCCTTTGATCTTTTCTACGGGGTCTGACGCTCAGTGGAACGAAAACTCACGTTAAGGGATTTTGGTC
ATGAGATTATCAAAAAGGATCTTCACCTAGATCCTTTTGCGGCCGGCCGCAAATCAATCTAAAGTATATA
TGAGTAAACTTGGTCTGACAGTTACCAATGCTTAATCAGTGAGGCACCTATCTCAGCGATCTGTCTATTT
CGTTCATCCATAGTTGCCTGACTCCCCGTCGTGTAGATAACTACGATACGGGAGGGCTTACCATCTGGCC
CCAGTGCTGCAATGATACCGCGAGACCCACGCTCACCGGCTCCAGATTTATCAGCAATAAACCAGCCAGC
CGGAAGGGCCGAGCGCAGAAGTGGTCCTGCAACTTTATCCGCCTCCATCCAGTCTATTAATTGTTGCCGG
GAAGCTAGAGTAAGTAGTTCGCCAGTTAATAGTTTGCGCAACGTTGTTGCCATTGCTACAGGCATCGTGG
TGTCACGCTCGTCGTTTGGTATGGCTTCATTCAGCTCCGGTTCCCAACGATCAAGGCGAGTTACATGATC
CCCCATGTTGTGCAAAAAAGCGGTTAGCTCCTTCGGTCCTCCGATCGTTGTCAGAAGTAAGTTGGCCGCA
GTGTTATCACTCATGGTTATGGCAGCACTGCATAATTCTCTTACTGTCATGCCATCCGTAAGATGCTTTT
CTGTGACTGGTGAGTACTCAACCAAGTCATTCTGAGAATAGTGTATGCGGCGACCGAGTTGCTCTTGCCC
GGCGTCAATACGGGATAATACCGCGCCACATAGCAGAACTTTAAAAGTGCTCATCATTGGAAAACGTTCT
TCGGGGCGAAAACTCTCAAGGATCTTACCGCTGTTGAGATCCAGTTCGATGTAACCCACTCGTGCACCCA
ACTGATCTTCAGCATCTTTTACTTTCACCAGCGTTTCTGGGTGAGCAAAAACAGGAAGGCAAAATGCCGC
AAAAAAGGGAATAAGGGCGACACGGAAATGTTGAATACTCATACTCTTCCTTTTTCAATATTATTGAAGC
ATTTATCAGGGTTATTGTCTCATGAGCGGATACATATTTGAATGTATTTAGAAAAATAAACAAATAGGGG
TTCCGCGCACATTTCCCCGAAAAGTGCCAC
Features (pLannotate 1.2.2; 14 found; start..end, strand, type, name):
      8..477     +  LTR            LTR: long terminal repeat from Moloney murine leukemia virus
    601..875     +  misc_feature   MESV Ψ (fragment): packaging signal of murine embryonic stem cell virus
    942..1358    +  CDS            gag (truncated): truncated Moloney murine leukemia virus (MMLV) gag gene lacking the start codon
   1411..1442    -  misc_feature   MCS (fragment): pBluescript multiple cloning site
   1453..2481    +  CDS            cre: RECR_BPP1 - Experimental evidence at protein level: Swiss-Prot protein existence level 1. Catalyzes site-specific recombination between two 34-base- pair LOXP sites. Its role is to maintain the phage genome as a monomeric unit-copy plasmid in the lysogenic state. From Escherichia phage P1 (Bacteriophage P1).
   2545..2874    +  promoter       SV40 promoter: SV40 enhancer and early promoter
   2888..3487    +  CDS            PuroR: puromycin N-acetyltransferase; pac from Streptomyces alboniger; confers resistance to puromycin
   3547..4135    +  misc_feature   WPRE: woodchuck hepatitis virus posttranscriptional regulatory element
   4181..4747    +  LTR            LTR: long terminal repeat from Moloney murine leukemia virus
   4783..4831    +  LTR            5' LTR (truncated) (fragment): truncated long terminal repeat from Moloney murine sarcoma virus
   4915..4967    -  CDS            lacI (fragment): lac repressor; lacI; The lac repressor binds to the lac operator to inhibit transcription in E. coli. This inhibition can be relieved by adding lactose or isopropyl-β-D-thiogalactopyranoside (IPTG).
   5150..5738    -  rep_origin     ori: high-copy-number ColE1/pMB1/pBR322/pUC origin of replication
   5902..6762    -  CDS            AmpR: β-lactamase; bla; confers resistance to ampicillin, carbenicillin, and related antibiotics
   6763..6867    -  promoter       AmpR promoter: bla
