[The description below was written by a language model from this plasmid's Addgene catalogue record and pLannotate feature annotations shown in this document.]
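Description:
pMA3442 is a gammaretroviral (Moloney murine leukemia virus-type) transfer vector built on the laboratory backbone pMA2469rc, designed to deliver Cre recombinase together with puromycin resistance into mammalian cells. In bacteria it is maintained through a high-copy ColE1/pUC-type origin and an ampicillin resistance gene (β-lactamase) driven by its own bla promoter. The catalogue lists a total size of about 6.9 kb, closely matching the sequenced record of 6,890 nt.

The viral cassette is flanked by MMLV long terminal repeats. Downstream of the 5′ LTR lie a packaging signal (annotated as an MESV Ψ fragment) and a truncated gag segment lacking its start codon, which together promote efficient encapsidation of the genomic RNA when the plasmid is introduced into a packaging cell line supplying gag, pol and env in trans. The Cre coding sequence from bacteriophage P1, cloned between XhoI and EcoRI sites, is transcribed from the 5′ LTR. The catalogue describes a C-terminal Myc tag on Cre, although the automated annotation does not mark it as a separate feature. An internal SV40 enhancer/early promoter then drives puromycin N-acetyltransferase, allowing selection of transduced cells. A WPRE sits upstream of the 3′ LTR and is expected to enhance transcript stability and expression. Small annotated fragments (a multiple cloning site remnant, a truncated LTR piece and a lacI fragment) appear to be backbone remnants.

After transduction and integration, Cre catalyzes recombination between loxP sites, so the vector serves to excise or rearrange floxed sequences in puromycin-selected cells. The associated publication concerns in situ reverse genetic analysis of proteins involved in mitochondrial DNA replication.
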