Addgene plasmid #184852: pMA3442
Purpose: Retroviral vector encoding puromycin resistance and Cre recombinase
Depositing lab: Mikhail Alexeyev. Depositing organization: University of South Alabama. Publication: A Method for In Situ Reverse Genetic Analysis of Proteins Involved mtDNA Replication. Kozhukhar N, Spadafora D, Rodriguez YAR, Alexeyev MF. Cells. 2022 Jul 11;11(14). pii: cells11142168. doi: 10.3390/cells11142168. PubMed 35883613.
Backbone
  Vector backbone: pMA2469rc
  Backbone manufacturer: Alexeyev lab
  Backbone size w/o insert (bp): 5884
  Total vector size (bp): 6904
  Vector type: Mammalian Expression, Retroviral, Cre/Lox
  Selectable markers: Puromycin
Growth in bacteria
  Bacterial resistance: Ampicillin, 100 μg/mL
  Growth temperature: 37°C
  Growth strain: NEB Stable
  Copy number: High Copy
Gene/Insert
  Gene/Insert name: Cre
  Species: E. coli bacteriophage P1
  Insert size (bp): 1111
  Promoter: LTR
  Tag / fusion protein: Myc-tag (C terminal on insert)
  Cloning method: Restriction Enzyme; 5′ cloning site XhoI (not destroyed); 3′ cloning site EcoRI (not destroyed)
  Sequencing primers: 5′ tggcccgcatggacacccag
Terms and licenses: Academic/Nonprofit Terms; Industry Terms: Not Available to Industry
How to cite: pMA3442 was a gift from Mikhail Alexeyev (Addgene plasmid # 184852 ; http://n2t.net/addgene:184852 ; RRID:Addgene_184852)
